>Addgene plasmid #8706 | Stat3 pcDNA3 | addgene partial sequence | sequence record 17169 | 8706, T7 primer
GGAACCAGCTGCAGCAGCTGGACACACGCTACCTGAAGCAGCTGCACCAGCTGTACAGCGACAGCTTCCC
CATGGAGCTGCGGCAGTTCCTGGCACCTTGGATTGAGAGTCAAGACTGGGCATATGCAGCCAGCAAAGAG
TCACATGCCACGTTGGTGTTTCATAATCTCTTGGGTGAAATTGACCAGCAATATAGCCGATTCCTGCAAG
AGTCCAATGTCCTCTATCAGCACAACCTTCGAAGAATCAAGCAGTTTCTGCAGAGCAGGTATCTTGAGAA
GCCAATGGAAATTGCCCGGATCGTGGCCCGATGCCTGTGGGAAGAGTCTCGCCTCCTCCAGACGGCAGCC
ACGGCAGCCCAGCAAGGGGGCCAGGCCAACCACCCAACAGCCGCCGTAGTGACAGAGAAGCAGCAGATGT
TGGAGCAGCATCTTCAGGATGTCCGGAAGCGAGTGCAGGATCTAGAACAGAAAATGAAGGTGGTGGAGAA
CCTCCAGGACGACTTTGATTTCAACTACAAAACCCTCAAGAGCCAAGGAGACATGCAGGATCTGAATGGA
AACAACCAGTCTGTGACCAGACAGAAGATGCAGCAGCTGGAACAGATGCTCACAGCCCTGGACCAGATGC
GGAGAAGCATTGTGAGTGAGCTGGCGGGGCTCTTGTCAGCAATGGAGTACGTGCAGAAGACACTGACTGA
TGAAGAGCTGGCTGACTGGAAGAGGCGGCAGCAGATCGCGTGCATCGGAGGCCCTCCCAACATCTGCCTG
GACCGTCTGGAAAACTGGATAACTTCATTAGCAGAATCTCAACTTCAGACCCGCCAACAAATTAAGAAAC
TGGAGGAGCTGCAGCAGAAAGTGTCCTACAAGGGCGACCCTATCGTGCAGCACCGGCCCATGC
