>Addgene plasmid #8706 | Stat3 pcDNA3 | addgene partial sequence | sequence record 43925 | CMV-F 5'-CGCAAATGGGCGGTAGGCGTG-3'
ACTAGAGAACCCACTGCTTACTGGCTTATCGAAATTAATACGACTCACTATAGGGAGACCCAAGCTTGGT
ACCGAGCTCGGATCCATGGCTCAGTGGAACCAGCTGCAGCAGCTGGACACACGCTACCTGAAGCAGCTGC
ACCAGCTGTACAGCGACAGCTTCCCCATGGAGCTGCGGCAGTTCCTGGCACCTTGGATTGAGAGTCAAGA
CTGGGCATATGCAGCCAGCAAAGAGTCACATGCCACGTTGGTGTTTCATAATCTCTTGGGTGAAATTGAC
CAGCAATATAGCCGATTCCTGCAAGAGTCCAATGTCCTCTATCAGCACAACCTTCGAAGAATCAAGCAGT
TTCTGCAGAGCAGGTATCTTGAGAAGCCAATGGAAATTGCCCGGATCGTGGCCCGATGCCTGTGGGAAGA
GTCTCGCCTCCTCCAGACGGCAGCCACGGCAGCCCAGCAAGGGGGCCAGGCCAACCACCCAACAGCCGCC
GTAGTGACAGAGAAGCAGCAGATGTTGGAGCAGCATCTTCAGGATGTCCGGAAGCGAGTGCAGGATCTAG
AACAGAAAATGAAGGTGGTGGAGAACCTCCAGGACGACTTTGATTTCAACTACAAAACCCTCAAGAGCCA
AGGAGACATGCAGGATCTGAATGGAAACAACCAGTCTGTGACCAGACAGAAGATGCAGCAGCTGGAACAG
ATGCTCACAGCCCTGGACCAGATGCGGAGAAGCATTGTGAGTGAGCTGGCGGGGCTCTTGTCAGCAATGG
AGTACGTGCAGAAGACACTGACTGATGAAGAGCTGGCTG
