[The description below was written by a language model from this plasmid's Addgene catalogue record.]
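Description:
Stat3 pcDNA3 is a mammalian expression plasmid carrying the mouse Stat3 cDNA (about 2.4 kb) in the pcDNA3.0 backbone (about 5.4 kb), which the record notes is identical to pRc/CMV apart from its multiple cloning site. The insert was placed by restriction cloning between BamHI at the 5′ end and XhoI at the 3′ end, and both sites remain intact, so the coding region can be excised or moved to another vector. The plasmid is maintained in E. coli as a high-copy construct under ampicillin selection, and it carries a neomycin resistance marker that allows G418 selection of stably transfected mammalian cells.

No feature table is supplied and the promoter is not listed explicitly. However, the recommended sequencing primers (CMV forward and BGH reverse) fit the standard pcDNA3 arrangement, in which the CMV immediate-early promoter drives the insert and a bovine growth hormone polyadenylation signal terminates the transcript. No epitope tag or reporter fusion is recorded. Stat3 encodes a member of the signal transducer and activator of transcription family, latent cytoplasmic transcription factors activated by cytokine and growth factor signalling.

Quality-control sequencing found an E16K substitution relative to the reference sequence. According to the depositor comments, this variant also appears in other published versions of the protein and is expected to behave as described in the associated publication. The construct is suited to transient or stable overexpression of Stat3 in mammalian cells for studies of STAT signalling and transcriptional activation, although the record itself does not spell out a specific application.
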