Addgene plasmid #8706: Stat3 pcDNA3
Purpose: See Depositor Comments below for variant information.
Depositing lab: Jim Darnell. Depositing organization: Rockefeller University. Publication: Stat3 and Stat4: members of the family of signal transducers and activators of transcription. Zhong Z, Wen Z, Darnell JE Jr. Proc Natl Acad Sci U S A 1994 May 24;91(11):4806-10. 10.1073/pnas.91.11.4806 PubMed 7545930.
Backbone
  Vector backbone: pcDNA3.0
  Backbone manufacturer: Identical to pRc/CMV except at its MCS
  Backbone size w/o insert (bp): 5400
  Vector type: Mammalian Expression
  Selectable markers: Neomycin (select with G418)
Growth in bacteria
  Bacterial resistance: Ampicillin, 100 μg/mL
  Growth temperature: 37°C
  Growth strain: DH5alpha
  Copy number: High Copy
Gene/Insert
  Gene/Insert name: Stat3
  Species: M. musculus (mouse)
  Insert size (bp): 2400
  Mutation: * see comments
  GenBank ID: U06922
  Entrez Gene: Stat3 (a.k.a. 1110034C02Rik, Aprf)
  Cloning method: Restriction Enzyme; 5′ cloning site BamHI (not destroyed); 3′ cloning site XhoI (not destroyed)
  Sequencing primers: 5′ CMV-F; 3′ BGH-rev
Terms and licenses: Academic/Nonprofit Terms; Industry Terms: Not Available to Industry
Depositor comments: Diagnostic restriction digest with XmaI (1.6kb and 6.1kb). * E16K mutation found during QC. This variant is found in other published versions of this protein; should function as described in associated publication.
How to cite: Stat3 pcDNA3 was a gift from Jim Darnell (Addgene plasmid # 8706 ; http://n2t.net/addgene:8706 ; RRID:Addgene_8706)
